>Addgene plasmid #111666 | MAC_C_H31 | addgene full sequence | sequence record 212776 | Addgene NGS Result
GTACGGGCCAGATATACGCGTTGACATTGATTATTGACTAGTTATTAATAGTAATCAATTACGGGGTCAT
TAGTTCATAGCCCATATATGGAGTTCCGCGTTACATAACTTACGGTAAATGGCCCGCCTGGCTGACCGCC
CAACGACCCCCGCCCATTGACGTCAATAATGACGTATGTTCCCATAGTAACGCCAATAGGGACTTTCCAT
TGACGTCAATGGGTGGAGTATTTACGGTAAACTGCCCACTTGGCAGTACATCAAGTGTATCATATGCCAA
GTACGCCCCCTATTGACGTCAATGACGGTAAATGGCCCGCCTGGCATTATGCCCAGTACATGACCTTATG
GGACTTTCCTACTTGGCAGTACATCTACGTATTAGTCATCGCTATTACCATGGTGATGCGGTTTTGGCAG
TACATCAATGGGCGTGGATAGCGGTTTGACTCACGGGGATTTCCAAGTCTCCACCCCATTGACGTCAATG
GGAGTTTGTTTTGGCACCAAAATCAACGGGACTTTCCAAAATGTCGTAACAACTCCGCCCCATTGACGCA
AATGGGCGGTAGGCGTGTACGGTGGGAGGTCTATATAAGCAGAGCTCTCCCTATCAGTGATAGAGATCTC
CCTATCAGTGATAGAGATCGTCGACGAGCTCGTTTAGTGAACCGTCAGATCGCCTGGAGACGCCATCCAC
GCTGTTTTGACCTCCATAGAAGACACCGGGACCGATCCAGCCTCCGGACTCTAGCGTTTAAACTTAAGCT
TGGTACCGAGCTCGGATCCACTAGTCCAGTGTGGTGGAATTCTGCAGATATCAACAAGTTTGTACAAAAA
AGTTGGC
[408 nt withheld, positions 848-1255]
TACCCAACTTTCTTGTACAAAGTGGTTGATATCAAGGCCGCCGACATCACCAGCCTGTACAAGAAAGTGG
GGTGGAGCCATCCCCAGTTCGAGAAGGGCGGAGGATCTGGCGGCGGAAGCGGCGGAGGAAGCTGGTCCCA
CCCTCAGTTTGAGAAAGGCACCGAGCTGGGCAGCACCATGGCCAGCTACCCCTACGACGTGCCCGACTAC
GCCAAGGACAACACCGTGCCCCTGAAGCTGATCGCCCTGCTGGCCAACGGCGAGTTCCACTCTGGCGAGC
AGCTGGGCGAGACACTGGGCATGAGCAGAGCCGCCATCAACAAGCACATCCAGACCCTGCGGGACTGGGG
CGTGGACGTGTTCACAGTGCCCGGCAAGGGCTACAGCCTGCCCGAGCCCATCCAGCTGCTGAACGCCAAG
CAGATCCTGGGCCAGCTGGATGGCGGATCTGTGGCCGTGCTGCCCGTGATCGACAGCACCAACCAGTATC
TGCTCGACCGGATCGGCGAGCTGAAGTCCGGCGACGCCTGTATCGCCGAGTACCAGCAGGCCGGCAGAGG
CGGCAGGGGCAGAAAGTGGTTCAGCCCCTTCGGCGCCAACCTGTACCTGAGCATGTTCTGGAGACTGGAA
CAGGGCCCAGCCGCCGCTATTGGCCTGAGCCTGGTCATCGGCATCGTGATGGCCGAGGTGCTGCGGAAGC
TGGGCGCCGACAAAGTGCGCGTGAAGTGGCCCAACGACCTGTATCTGCAGGACCGGAAGCTGGCCGGCAT
CCTGGTGGAACTGACCGGCAAAACAGGCGACGCCGCCCAGATCGTGATCGGCGCTGGCATCAACATGGCC
ATGCGGCGGGTGGAAGAGAGCGTGGTCAACCAGGGCTGGATCACCCTGCAGGAAGCCGGCATCAACCTGG
ACCGGAACACCCTGGCCGCCATGCTGATCAGAGAGCTGAGAGCCGCCCTGGAACTGTTCGAGCAGGAAGG
CCTGGCCCCCTACCTGAGCAGATGGGAGAAGCTGGACAACTTCATCAACCGGCCCGTGAAACTGATCATC
GGCGACAAAGAGATCTTCGGCATCAGCCGGGGCATCGACAAGCAGGGGGCCCTGCTCCTGGAACAGGACG
GCATCATCAAGCCCTGGATGGGCGGCGAGATCAGCCTGCGGAGCGCCGAGAAGTGATGACTCGAGTCTAG
AGGGCCCGTTTAAACCCGCTGATCAGCCTCGACTGTGCCTTCTAGTTGCCAGCCATCTGTTGTTTGCCCC
TCCCCCGTGCCTTCCTTGACCCTGGAAGGTGCCACTCCCACTGTCCTTTCCTAATAAAATGAGGAAATTG
CATCGCATTGTCTGAGTAGGTGTCATTCTATTCTGGGGGGTGGGGTGGGGCAGGACAGCAAGGGGGAGGA
TTGGGAAGACAATAGCAGGCATGCTGGGGATGCGGTGGGCTCTATGGCTTCTGAGGCGGAAAGAACCAGC
TGGGGCTCTAGGGGGTATCCCC
[124 nt withheld, positions 2748-2871]
C
[91 nt withheld, positions 2873-2963]
AGGGTGATGGTTCACGTACCTAGAAGTTCCTATTCCGAAGTTCCTATTCTCTAGAAAGTATAGGAACTTC
CTTGGCCAAAAAGCCTGAACTCACCGCGACGTCTGTCGAGAAGTTTCTGATCGAAAAGTTCGACAGCGTC
TCCGACCTGATGCAGCTCTCGGAGGGCGAAGAATCTCGTGCTTTCAGCTTCGATGTAGGAGGGCGTGGAT
ATGTCCTGCGGGTAAATAGCTGCGCCGATGGTTTCTACAAAGATCGTTATGTTTATCGGCACTTTGCATC
GGCCGCGCTCCCGATTCCGGAAGTGCTTGACATTGGGGAATTCAGCGAGAGCCTGACCTATTGCATCTCC
CGCCGTGCACAGGGTGTCACGTTGCAAGACCTGCCTGAAACCGAACTGCCCGCTGTTCTGCAGCCGGTCG
CGGAGGCCATGGATGCGATCGCTGCGGCCGATCTTAGCCAGACGAGCGGGTTCGGCCCATTCGGACCGCA
AGGAATCGGTCAATACACTACATGGCGTGATTTCATATGCGCGATTGCTGATCCCCATGTGTATCACTGG
CAAACTGTGATGGACGACACCGTCAGTGCGTCCGTCGCGCAGGCTCTCGATGAGCTGATGCTTTGGGCCG
AGGACTGCCCCGAAGTCCGGCACCTCGTGCACGCGGATTTCGGCTCCAACAATGTCCTGACGGACAATGG
CCGCATAACAGCGGTCATTGACTGGAGCGAGGCGATGTTCGGGGATTCCCAATACGAGGTCGCCAACATC
TTCTTCTGGAGGCCGTGGTTGGCTTGTATGGAGCAGCAGACGCGCTACTTCGAGCGGAGGCATCCGGAGC
TTGCAGGATCGCCGCGGCTCCGGGCGTATATGCTCCGCATTGGTCTTGACCAACTCTATCAGAGCTTGGT
TGACGGCAATTTCGATGATGCAGCTTGGGCGCAGGGTCGATGCGACGCAATCGTCCGATCCGGAGCCGGG
ACTGTCGGGCGTACACAAATCGCCCGCAGAAGCGCGGCCGTCTGGACCGATGGCTGTGTAGAAGTACTCG
CCGATAGTGGAAACCGACGCCCCAGCACTCGTCCGAGGGCAAAGGAATAGCACGTACTACGAGATTTCGA
TTCCACCGCCGCCTTCTATGAAAGGTTGGGCTTCGGAATCGTTTTCCGGGACGCCGGCTGGATGATCCTC
CAGCGCGGGGATCTCATGCTGGAGTTCTTCGCCCACCCCAACTTGTTTATTGCAGCTTATAATGGTTACA
AATAAAGCAATAGCATCACAAATTTCACAAATAAAGCATTTTTTTCACTGCATTCTAGTTGTGGTTTGTC
CAAACTCATCAATGTATCTTATCATGTCTGTATACCGTCGACCTCTAGCTAGAGCTTGGCGTAATCATGG
TCATAGCTGTTTCCTGTGTGAAATTGTTATCCGCTCACAATTCCACACAACATACGAGCCGGAAGCATAA
AGTGTAAAGCCTGGGGTGCCTAATGAGTGAGCTAACTCACATTAATTGCGTTGCGCTCACTGCCCGCTTT
CCAGTCGGGAAACCTGTCGTGCCAGCTGCATTAATGAATCGGCCAACGCGCGGGGAGAGGCGGTTTGCGT
ATTGGGCGCTCTTCCGCTTCCTCGCTCACTGACTCGCTGCGCTCGGTCGTTCGGCTGCGGCGAGCGGTAT
CAGCTCACTCAAAGGCGGTAATACGGTTATCCACAGAATCAGGGGATAACGCAGGAAAGAACATGTGAGC
AAAAGGCCAGCAAAAGGCCAGGAACCGTAAAAAGGCCGCGTTGCTGGCGTTTTTCCATAGGCTCCGCCCC
CCTGACGAGCATCACAAAAATCGACGCTCAAGTCAGAGGTGGCGAAACCCGACAGGACTATAAAGATACC
AGGCGTTTCCCCCTGGAAGCTCCCTCGTGCGCTCTCCTGTTCCGACCCTGCCGCTTACCGGATACCTGTC
CGCCTTTCTCCCTTCGGGAAGCGTGGCGCTTTCTCATAGCTCACGCTGTAGGTATCTCAGTTCGGTGTAG
GTCGTTCGCTCCAAGCTGGGCTGTGTGCACGAACCCCCCGTTCAGCCCGACCGCTGCGCCTTATCCGGTA
ACTATCGTCTTGAGTCCAACCCGGTAAGACACGACTTATCGCCACTGGCAGCAGCCACTGGTAACAGGAT
TAGCAGAGCGAGGTATGTAGGCGGTGCTACAGAGTTCTTGAAGTGGTGGCCTAACTACGGCTACACTAGA
AGAACAGTATTTGGTATCTGCGCTCTGCTGAAGCCAGTTACCTTCGGAAAAAGAGTTGGTAGCTCTTGAT
CCGGCAAACAAACCACCGCTGGTAGCGGTGGTTTTTTTGTTTGCAAGCAGCAGATTACGCGCAGAAAAAA
AGGATCTCAAGAAGATCCTTTGATCTTTTCTACGGGGTCTGACGCTCAGTGGAACGAAAACTCACGTTAA
GGGATTTTGGTCATGAGATTATCAAAAAGGATCTTCACCTAGATCCTTTTAAATTAAAAATGAAGTTTTA
AATCAATCTAAAGTATATATGAGTAAACTTGGTCTGACAGTTACCAATGCTTAATCAGTGAGGCACCTAT
CTCAGCGATCTGTCTATTTCGTTCATCCATAGTTGCCTGACTCCCCGTCGTGTAGATAACTACGATACGG
GAGGGCTTACCATCTGGCCCCAGTGCTGCAATGATACCGCGAGACCCACGCTCACCGGCTCCAGATTTAT
CAGCAATAAACCAGCCAGCCGGAAGGGCCGAGCGCAGAAGTGGTCCTGCAACTTTATCCGCCTCCATCCA
GTCTATTAATTGTTGCCGGGAAGCTAGAGTAAGTAGTTCGCCAGTTAATAGTTTGCGCAACGTTGTTGCC
ATTGCTACAGGCATCGTGGTGTCACGCTCGTCGTTTGGTATGGCTTCATTCAGCTCCGGTTCCCAACGAT
CAAGGCGAGTTACATGATCCCCCATGTTGTGCAAAAAAGCGGTTAGCTCCTTCGGTCCTCCGATCGTTGT
CAGAAGTAAGTTGGCCGCAGTGTTATCACTCATGGTTATGGCAGCACTGCATAATTCTCTTACTGTCATG
CCATCCGTAAGATGCTTTTCTGTGACTGGTGAGTACTCAACCAAGTCATTCTGAGAATAGTGTATGCGGC
GACCGAGTTGCTCTTGCCCGGCGTCAATACGGGATAATACCGCGCCACATAGCAGAACTTTAAAAGTGCT
CATCATTGGAAAACGTTCTTCGGGGCGAAAACTCTCAAGGATCTTACCGCTGTTGAGATCCAGTTCGATG
TAACCCACTCGTGCACCCAACTGATCTTCAGCATCTTTTACTTTCACCAGCGTTTCTGGGTGAGCAAAAA
CAGGAAGGCAAAATGCCGCAAAAAAGGGAATAAGGGCGACACGGAAATGTTGAATACTCATACTCTTCCT
TTTTCAATATTATTGAAGCATTTATCAGGGTTATTGTCTCATGAGCGGATACATATTTGAATGTATTTAG
AAAAATAAACAAATAGGGGTTCCGCGCACATTTCCCCGAAAAGTGCCACCTGACGTCGACGGATCGGGAG
ATCTCCCGATCCCCTATGGTGCACTCTCAGTACAATCTGCTCTGATGCCGCATAGTTAAGCCAGTATCTG
CTCCCTGCTTGTGTGTTGGAGGTCGCTGAGTAGTGCGCGAGCAAAATTTAAGCTACAACAAGGCAAGGCT
TGACCGACAATTGCATGAAGAATCTGCTTAGGGTTAGGCGTTTTGCGCTGCTTCGCGAT
Features (pLannotate 1.2.2; 24 found; start..end, strand, type, name):
     23..402     +  enhancer       CMV enhancer: human cytomegalovirus immediate early enhancer
    403..606     +  promoter       CMV promoter: human cytomegalovirus (CMV) immediate early promoter
    608..627     +  promoter       PLtetO-1 promoter (fragment): modified phage lambda PL promoter with tet operator sites (Lutz and Bujard, 1997)
    629..648     +  promoter       PLtetO-1 promoter (fragment): modified phage lambda PL promoter with tet operator sites (Lutz and Bujard, 1997)
    656..689     +  promoter       TRE3GV promoter (fragment): 3rd-generation Tet-responsive promoter that can be activated by binding of Tet-On® 3G, optimized for retroviral and lentiviral vectors
    825..842     +  protein_bind   attB1 (fragment): mutant version of attB; core recombination site for the Gateway® BP reaction BP Clonase™
    848..1255    +  CDS            H31_BOVIN (sequence withheld): Experimental evidence at protein level: Swiss-Prot protein existence level 1. Core component of nucleosome. Nucleosomes wrap and compact DNA into chromatin, limiting DNA accessibility to the cellular machineries which require DNA as a template. Histones thereby play a central role in transcription regulation, DNA repair, DNA replication and chromosomal stability. DNA accessibility is regulated via a complex set of post-translational modifications of histones, also called histone code, and nucleosome remodeling. From Bos taurus (Bovine).
   1257..1281    -  protein_bind   attB2: mutant version of attB; recombination site for the Gateway® BP reaction BP Clonase™
   1469..2428    +  CDS            birA: BIRA_ECOLI - Also known as bioR, dhbB. Experimental evidence at protein level: Swiss-Prot protein existence level 1. Acts both as a biotin--[acetyl-CoA-carboxylase] ligase and a biotin-operon repressor. In the presence of ATP, BirA activates biotin to form the BirA-biotinyl-5'-adenylate (BirA-bio-5'-AMP or holoBirA) complex. HoloBirA can either transfer the biotinyl moiety to the biotin carboxyl carrier protein (BCCP) subunit of acetyl-CoA carboxylase, or bind to the biotin operator site and inhibit transcription of the operon. From Escherichia coli (strain K12).
   2478..2702    +  polyA_signal   bGH poly(A) signal: bovine growth hormone polyadenylation signal
   2706..2727    +  promoter       SV40 promoter (fragment): SV40 enhancer and early promoter
   2748..2981    +  rep_origin     f1 ori (fragment) (sequence partly withheld): f1 bacteriophage origin of replication; arrow indicates direction of (+) strand synthesis
   2986..3033    +  protein_bind   FRT: FLP-mediated recombination occurs in the 8-bp core sequence TCTAGAAA (Turan and Bode, 2011). FLP recombinase from the Saccharomyces cerevisiae 2μ plasmid
   3041..4063    +  CDS            HygR: aminoglycoside phosphotransferase from E. coli; aph(4)-Ia; confers resistance to hygromycin
   4073..4198    +  CDS            ble (fragment): BLE_KLEPN - Experimental evidence at protein level: Swiss-Prot protein existence level 1. Binding protein with a strong affinity to the bleomycin family of antibiotics. Binds to CL990; an antimitotic-antibiotic compound. From Klebsiella pneumoniae.
   4193..4314    +  polyA_signal   SV40 poly(A) signal: SV40 polyadenylation signal
   4387..4403    -  protein_bind   lac operator: The lac repressor binds to the lac operator to inhibit transcription in E. coli. This inhibition can be relieved by adding lactose or isopropyl-β-D-thiogalactopyranoside (IPTG). lac repressor encoded by lacI
   4411..4441    -  promoter       lac promoter: promoter for the E. coli lac operon
   4456..4477    -  protein_bind   CAP binding site: CAP binding activates transcription in the presence of cAMP. E. coli catabolite activator protein
   4490..4582    -  CDS            lacI (fragment): lac repressor; lacI; The lac repressor binds to the lac operator to inhibit transcription in E. coli. This inhibition can be relieved by adding lactose or isopropyl-β-D-thiogalactopyranoside (IPTG).
   4765..5353    -  rep_origin     ori: high-copy-number ColE1/pMB1/pBR322/pUC origin of replication
   5524..6384    -  CDS            AmpR: β-lactamase; bla; confers resistance to ampicillin, carbenicillin, and related antibiotics
   6385..6489    -  promoter       AmpR promoter: bla
   6548..6600    -  misc_feature   bom (fragment): basis of mobility region from pBR322
