[The description below was written by a language model from this plasmid's Addgene catalogue record and pLannotate feature annotations shown in this document.]
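Description:
MAC_C_H31 is a mammalian expression plasmid of about 6.7 kb that encodes human histone H3.1 (the protein shared by the HIST1H3A–J / H3C gene cluster) fused at its C-terminus to the MAC-tag. It is built on the MAC-tag-C destination backbone. The open reading frame, taken from a human ORFeome collection, was introduced by Gateway cloning and sits between attB1 and attB2 recombination sites. The annotation software matched it to bovine H3.1, reflecting the strong conservation of this histone, but the record lists the insert as human. In bacteria the plasmid is maintained at high copy through a ColE1/pUC-type origin and selected with ampicillin via the β-lactamase gene.

Expression is driven by the CMV immediate-early enhancer and promoter. Short tet-operator-like fragments follow directly after it, which suggests a tetracycline-regulatable CMV/TetO arrangement that is repressed in cells expressing the Tet repressor. Downstream of attB2, the annotated E. coli birA-derived biotin ligase coding sequence is the BioID component of the tag, and the transcript ends at a bGH polyadenylation signal. Any affinity-purification epitopes in the tag are not individually annotated in the feature table. An FRT site lies immediately upstream of a hygromycin resistance gene with no full promoter annotated before it, followed by an SV40 poly(A) signal. This layout is typical of FLP-mediated, single-copy integration into a host cell line carrying a genomic FRT site, where correct insertion activates hygromycin resistance.

The tag is described as compatible with both affinity purification–mass spectrometry and BioID proximity biotinylation. The construct is therefore suited to mapping the stable and proximal interaction partners of histone H3.1 and its subcellular localisation.
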