Addgene plasmid #111666: MAC_C_H31
Purpose: MAC-tagged gene expression
Depositing lab: Markku Varjosalo. Publication: An AP-MS- and BioID-compatible MAC-tag enables comprehensive mapping of protein interactions and subcellular localizations. Liu X, Salokas K, Tamene F, Jiu Y, Weldatsadik RG, Ohman T, Varjosalo M. Nat Commun. 2018 Mar 22;9(1):1188. doi: 10.1038/s41467-018-03523-2. PubMed 29568061.
Backbone
  Vector backbone: MAC-tag-C
  Backbone manufacturer: Markku Varjosalo, Addgene plasmid #108077
  Vector type: Mammalian Expression
Growth in bacteria
  Bacterial resistance: Ampicillin, 100 μg/mL
  Growth temperature: 37°C
  Growth strain: DH5alpha
  Copy number: High Copy
Gene/Insert
  Gene/Insert name: H31 (alt names: HIST1H3A; HIST1H3B; HIST1H3C; HIST1H3D; HIST1H3E; HIST1H3F; HIST1H3G; HIST1H3H; HIST1H3I; HIST1H3J)
  Species: H. sapiens (human)
  Entrez Gene: H3C1 (a.k.a. H3/A, H3C10, H3C11, H3C12, H3C2, H3C3, H3C4, H3C6, H3C7, H3C8, H3FA, HIST1H3A)
  Cloning method: Gateway Cloning
Terms and licenses: Academic/Nonprofit Terms; Industry Terms: Not Available to Industry
Depositor comments: CCSB-DFCI hORFeome collection(31025_A12), also Entrez Gene IDs: 8351; 8352; 8353; 8354; 8355; 8356; 8357; 8358; 8968
How to cite: MAC_C_H31 was a gift from Markku Varjosalo (Addgene plasmid # 111666 ; http://n2t.net/addgene:111666 ; RRID:Addgene_111666)
